Addgene plasmid #168042: pET28a-anticalin (I55amb)-His
Purpose: Expresses anticalin targeting CTLA-4 with the codon encoding I55 changed to amber codon (TAG).
Depositing lab: Michael Nash. Depositing organization: University of Basel. Publication: Mapping Mechanostable Pulling Geometries of a Therapeutic Anticalin/CTLA-4 Protein Complex. Liu Z, Moreira RA, Dujmovic A, Liu H, Yang B, Poma AB, Nash MA. Nano Lett. 2022 Jan 12;22(1):179-187. doi: 10.1021/acs.nanolett.1c03584. Epub 2021 Dec 17. PubMed 34918516.
Backbone
  Vector backbone: pET28a
  Backbone size w/o insert (bp): 5222
  Total vector size (bp): 5792
  Vector type: Bacterial Expression
Growth in bacteria
  Bacterial resistance: Kanamycin, 50 μg/mL
  Growth temperature: 37°C
  Growth strain: DH5alpha
  Copy number: Low Copy
Gene/Insert
  Gene/Insert name: Anticalin
  Species: H. sapiens (human)
  Insert size (bp): 570
  Mutation: Ile 55 was mutated to amber codon (TAG)
  Promoter: T7 promoter
  Tag / fusion protein: 6x Histag (C terminal on insert)
  Cloning method: Gibson Cloning
  Sequencing primers: 5′ T7 promoter; 3′ T7 terminator
Terms and licenses: Academic/Nonprofit Terms; Industry Terms: Not Available to Industry
How to cite: pET28a-anticalin (I55amb)-His was a gift from Michael Nash (Addgene plasmid # 168042 ; http://n2t.net/addgene:168042 ; RRID:Addgene_168042)
