[The description below was written by a language model from this plasmid's Addgene catalogue record and pLannotate feature annotations shown in this document.]
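Description:
pET28a-anticalin (I55amb)-His is a bacterial expression plasmid built on the pET28a backbone, about 5.8 kb in total. It is propagated in E. coli under kanamycin selection (KanR, an aminoglycoside phosphotransferase). It replicates from a ColE1/pBR322-type origin and also carries the rop gene and bom region, consistent with the low copy number listed in the record. An f1 origin is also present. The annotation tool additionally flags short tetracycline-resistance fragments and a partial AmpR promoter, which appear to be non-functional backbone remnants rather than working markers.

The payload is a roughly 570 bp insert, introduced by Gibson cloning, that encodes an anticalin directed against CTLA-4. Anticalins are binding proteins engineered from lipocalin scaffolds, and the feature table accordingly identifies the coding region as a fragment of human LCN2 (NGAL). Expression is driven by the T7 promoter with an adjacent lac operator and the T7 gene 10 ribosome binding site, and it ends at the T7 terminator. The plasmid-borne lacI supplies repressor, so transcription is IPTG-inducible in hosts that provide T7 RNA polymerase. A C-terminal 6xHis tag allows affinity purification. The automated annotation does not call this tag separately, and a short match to a T7 gene 10B-derived solubility tag downstream of the insert may simply be a partial homology hit.

The defining feature is the replacement of the Ile55 codon with an amber stop codon (TAG). Such a codon normally truncates translation, and full-length, His-tagged protein is produced only when an amber suppression system is present. This arrangement is commonly used to incorporate a non-canonical amino acid at a specific site, although the record does not name the suppressor components or the residue introduced. The associated study mapped mechanically stable pulling geometries of the anticalin/CTLA-4 complex, which suggests that position 55 serves as a defined attachment point.
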