Features (pLannotate 1.2.2; 18 found; start..end, strand, type, name):
     69..497     +  rep_origin     f1 ori (sequence partly withheld): f1 bacteriophage origin of replication; arrow indicates direction of (+) strand synthesis
    550..607     +  promoter       AmpR promoter (fragment): bla
    616..1431    -  CDS            KanR: aminoglycoside phosphotransferase; aph(3')-Ia; confers resistance to kanamycin in bacteria or G418 (Geneticin®) in eukaryotes
   1553..2141    +  rep_origin     ori: high-copy-number ColE1/pMB1/pBR322/pUC origin of replication
   2327..2466    -  misc_feature   bom: basis of mobility region from pBR322
   2568..2759    -  CDS            rop: Rop protein, which maintains plasmids at low copy number; rop
   2776..3156    +  CDS            YPB1_ECOLX: Protein predicted: Swiss-Prot protein existence level 4. From Escherichia coli.
   3228..3519    -  CDS            TcR (fragment): tetracycline efflux protein; tet; confers resistance to tetracycline
   3534..3555    -  protein_bind   CAP binding site: CAP binding activates transcription in the presence of cAMP. E. coli catabolite activator protein
   3568..4650    -  CDS            lacI: lac repressor; lacI; The lac repressor binds to the lac operator to inhibit transcription in E. coli. This inhibition can be relieved by adding lactose or isopropyl-β-D-thiogalactopyranoside (IPTG).
   4651..4728    -  promoter       lacI promoter: lacI
   4736..5015    -  CDS            TcR (fragment): tetracycline efflux protein; tet; confers resistance to tetracycline
   5037..5055    +  promoter       T7 promoter: promoter for bacteriophage T7 RNA polymerase
   5056..5080    +  protein_bind   lac operator: The lac repressor binds to the lac operator to inhibit transcription in E. coli. This inhibition can be relieved by adding lactose or isopropyl-β-D-thiogalactopyranoside (IPTG). lac repressor encoded by lacI
   5095..5117    +  RBS            RBS: efficient ribosome binding site from bacteriophage T7 gene 10 (Olins and Rangwala, 1989)
   5128..5661    +  CDS            LCN2 (fragment): NGAL_HUMAN - Also known as HNL, NGAL From Homo sapiens (Human).
   5716..5765    +  CDS            SET1 (fragment): solubility-enhancement tag derived from T7 phage gene 10B
   5773..32      +  terminator     T7 terminator (across the origin): transcription terminator for bacteriophage T7 RNA polymerase
>Addgene plasmid #168042 | pET28a-anticalin (I55amb)-His | addgene full sequence | sequence record 334764 | Addgene NGS Result
GGGCCTCTAAACGGGTCTTGAGGGGTTTTTTGCTGAAAGGAGGAACTATATCCGGATTGGCGAATGGG
[124 nt withheld, positions 69-192]
C
[91 nt withheld, positions 194-284]
A
[49 nt withheld, positions 286-334]
CCTTTGACGTTGGAGTCCACGTTCTTT
[37 nt withheld, positions 362-398]
ACCCTATCTCGGTCTATTCTTTTGATTTATAAGGGATTTTGCCGATTTCGGCCTATTGGTTAAAAAATGA
GCTGATTTAACAAAAATTTAACGCGAATTTTAACAAAATATTAACGCTTACAATTTAGGTGGCACTTTTC
GGGGAAATGTGCGCGGAACCCCTATTTGTTTATTTTTCTAAATACATTCAAATATGTATCCGCTCATGAA
TTAATTCTTAGAAAAACTCATCGAGCATCAAATGAAACTGCAATTTATTCATATCAGGATTATCAATACC
ATATTTTTGAAAAAGCCGTTTCTGTAATGAAGGAGAAAACTCACCGAGGCAGTTCCATAGGATGGCAAGA
TCCTGGTATCGGTCTGCGATTCCGACTCGTCCAACATCAATACAACCTATTAATTTCCCCTCGTCAAAAA
TAAGGTTATCAAGTGAGAAATCACCATGAGTGACGACTGAATCCGGTGAGAATGGCAAAAGTTTATGCAT
TTCTTTCCAGACTTGTTCAACAGGCCAGCCATTACGCTCGTCATCAAAATCACTCGCATCAACCAAACCG
TTATTCATTCGTGATTGCGCCTGAGCGAGACGAAATACGCGATCGCTGTTAAAAGGACAATTACAAACAG
GAATCGAATGCAACCGGCGCAGGAACACTGCCAGCGCATCAACAATATTTTCACCTGAATCAGGATATTC
TTCTAATACCTGGAATGCTGTTTTCCCGGGGATCGCAGTGGTGAGTAACCATGCATCATCAGGAGTACGG
ATAAAATGCTTGATGGTCGGAAGAGGCATAAATTCCGTCAGCCAGTTTAGTCTGACCATCTCATCTGTAA
CATCATTGGCAACGCTACCTTTGCCATGTTTCAGAAACAACTCTGGCGCATCGGGCTTCCCATACAATCG
ATAGATTGTCGCACCTGATTGCCCGACATTATCGCGAGCCCATTTATACCCATATAAATCAGCATCCATG
TTGGAATTTAATCGCGGCCTAGAGCAAGACGTTTCCCGTTGAATATGGCTCATAACACCCCTTGTATTAC
TGTTTATGTAAGCAGACAGTTTTATTGTTCATGACCAAAATCCCTTAACGTGAGTTTTCGTTCCACTGAG
CGTCAGACCCCGTAGAAAAGATCAAAGGATCTTCTTGAGATCCTTTTTTTCTGCGCGTAATCTGCTGCTT
GCAAACAAAAAAACCACCGCTACCAGCGGTGGTTTGTTTGCCGGATCAAGAGCTACCAACTCTTTTTCCG
AAGGTAACTGGCTTCAGCAGAGCGCAGATACCAAATACTGTCCTTCTAGTGTAGCCGTAGTTAGGCCACC
ACTTCAAGAACTCTGTAGCACCGCCTACATACCTCGCTCTGCTAATCCTGTTACCAGTGGCTGCTGCCAG
TGGCGATAAGTCGTGTCTTACCGGGTTGGACTCAAGACGATAGTTACCGGATAAGGCGCAGCGGTCGGGC
TGAACGGGGGGTTCGTGCACACAGCCCAGCTTGGAGCGAACGACCTACACCGAACTGAGATACCTACAGC
GTGAGCTATGAGAAAGCGCCACGCTTCCCGAAGGGAGAAAGGCGGACAGGTATCCGGTAAGCGGCAGGGT
CGGAACAGGAGAGCGCACGAGGGAGCTTCCAGGGGGAAACGCCTGGTATCTTTATAGTCCTGTCGGGTTT
CGCCACCTCTGACTTGAGCGTCGATTTTTGTGATGCTCGTCAGGGGGGCGGAGCCTATGGAAAAACGCCA
GCAACGCGGCCTTTTTACGGTTCCCGGCCTTTTGCTGGCCTTTTGCTCACATGTTCTTTCCTGCGTTATC
CCCTGATTCTGTGGATAACCGTATTACCGCCTTTGAGTGAGCTGATACCGCTCGCCGCAGCCGAACGACC
GAGCGCAGCGAGTCAGTGAGCGAGGAAGCGGAAGAGCGCCTGATGCGGTATTTTCTCCTTACGCATCTGT
GCGGTATTTCACACCGCAATGGTGCACTCTCAGTACAATCTGCTCTGATGCCGCATAGTTAAGCCAGTAT
ACACTCCGCTATCGCTACGTGACTGGGTCATGGCTGCGCCCCGACACCCGCCAACACCCGCTGACGCGCC
CTGACGGGCTTGTCTGCTCCCGGCATCCGCTTACAGACAAGCTGTGACCGTCTCCGGGAGCTGCATGTGT
CAGAGGTTTTCACCGTCATCACCGAAACGCGCGAGGCAGCTGCGGTAAAGCTCATCAGCGTGGTCGTGAA
GCGATTCACAGATGTCTGCCTGTTCATCCGCGTCCAGCTCGTTGAGTTTCTCCAGAAGCGTTAATGTCTG
GCTTCTGATAAAGCGGGCCATGTTAAGGGCGGTTTTTTCCTGTTTGGTCACTGATGCCTCCGTGTAAGGG
GGATTTCTGTTCATGGGGGTAATGATACCGATGAAACGAGAGAGGATGCTCACGATACGGGTTACTGATG
ATGAACATGCCCGGTTACTGGAACGTTGTGAGGGTAAACAACTGGCGGTATGGATGCGGCGGGACCAGAG
AAAAATCACTCAGGGTCAATGCCAGCGCTTCGTTAATACAGATGTAGGTGTTCCACAGGGTAGCCAGCAG
CATCCTGCGATGCAGATCCGGAACATAATGGTGCAGGGCGCTGACTTCCGCGTTTCCAGACTTTACGAAA
CACGGAAACCGAAGACCATTCATGTTGTTGCTCAGGTCGCAGACGTTTTGCAGCAGCAGTCGCTTCACGT
TCGCTCGCGTATCGGTGATTCATTCTGCTAACCAGTAAGGCAACCCCGCCAGCCTAGCCGGGTCCTCAAC
GACAGGAGCACGATCATGCGCACCCGTGGGGCCGCCATGCCGGCGATAATGGCCTGCTTCTCGCCGAAAC
GTTTGGTGGCGGGACCAGTGACGAAGGCTTGAGCGAGGGCGTGCAAGATTCCGAATACCGCAAGCGACAG
GCCGATCATCGTCGCGCTCCAGCGAAAGCGGTCCTCGCCGAAAATGACCCAGAGCGCTGCCGGCACCTGT
CCTACGAGTTGCATGATAAAGAAGACAGTCATAAGTGCGGCGACGATAGTCATGCCCCGCGCCCACCGGA
AGGAGCTGACTGGGTTGAAGGCTCTCAAGGGCATCGGTCGAGATCCCGGTGCCTAATGAGTGAGCTAACT
TACATTAATTGCGTTGCGCTCACTGCCCGCTTTCCAGTCGGGAAACCTGTCGTGCCAGCTGCATTAATGA
ATCGGCCAACGCGCGGGGAGAGGCGGTTTGCGTATTGGGCGCCAGGGTGGTTTTTCTTTTCACCAGTGAG
ACGGGCAACAGCTGATTGCCCTTCACCGCCTGGCCCTGAGAGAGTTGCAGCAAGCGGTCCACGCTGGTTT
GCCCCAGCAGGCGAAAATCCTGTTTGATGGTGGTTAACGGCGGGATATAACATGAGCTGTCTTCGGTATC
GTCGTATCCCACTACCGAGATATCCGCACCAACGCGCAGCCCGGACTCGGTAATGGCGCGCATTGCGCCC
AGCGCCATCTGATCGTTGGCAACCAGCATCGCAGTGGGAACGATGCCCTCATTCAGCATTTGCATGGTTT
GTTGAAAACCGGACATGGCACTCCAGTCGCCTTCCCGTTCCGCTATCGGCTGAATTTGATTGCGAGTGAG
ATATTTATGCCAGCCAGCCAGACGCAGACGCGCCGAGACAGAACTTAATGGGCCCGCTAACAGCGCGATT
TGCTGGTGACCCAATGCGACCAGATGCTCCACGCCCAGTCGCGTACCGTCTTCATGGGAGAAAATAATAC
TGTTGATGGGTGTCTGGTCAGAGACATCAAGAAATAACGCCGGAACATTAGTGCAGGCAGCTTCCACAGC
AATGGCATCCTGGTCATCCAGCGGATAGTTAATGATCAGCCCACTGACGCGTTGCGCGAGAAGATTGTGC
ACCGCCGCTTTACAGGCTTCGACGCCGCTTCGTTCTACCATCGACACCACCACGCTGGCACCCAGTTGAT
CGGCGCGAGATTTAATCGCCGCGACAATTTGCGACGGCGCGTGCAGGGCCAGACTGGAGGTGGCAACGCC
AATCAGCAACGACTGTTTGCCCGCCAGTTGTTGTGCCACGCGGTTGGGAATGTAATTCAGCTCCGCCATC
GCCGCTTCCACTTTTTCCCGCGTTTTCGCAGAAACGTGGCTGGCCTGGTTCACCACGCGGGAAACGGTCT
GATAAGAGACACCGGCATACTCTGCGACATCGTATAACGTTACTGGTTTCACATTCACCACCCTGAATTG
ACTCTCTTCCGGGCGCTATCATGCCATACCGCGAAAGGTTTTGCGCCATTCGATGGTGTCCGGGATCTCG
ACGCTCTCCCTTATGCGACTCCTGCATTAGGAAGCAGCCCAGTAGTAGGTTGAGGCCGTTGAGCACCGCC
GCCGCAAGGAATGGTGCATGCAAGGAGATGGCGCCCAACAGTCCCCCGGCCACGGGGCCTGCCACCATAC
CCACGCCGAAACAAGCGCTCATGAGCCCGAAGTGGCGAGCCCGATCTTCCCCATCGGTGATGTCGGCGAT
ATAGGCGCCAGCAACCGCACCTGTGGCGCCGGTGATGCCGGCCACGATGCGTCCGGCGTAGAGGATCGAG
ATCTCGATCCCGCGAAATTAATACGACTCACTATAGGGGAATTGTGAGCGGATAACAATTCCCCTGTAGA
AATAATTTTGTTTAACTTTAAGAAGGAGATATACATATGCAGGATAGCACCAGCGATCTGATTCCGGCAC
CGCCTCTGAGCAAAGTTCCGCTGCAGCAGAATTTTCAGGATAATCAGTTTCACGGCAAATGGTATGTTGT
TGGTCTGGCAGGTAATCGTATTCTGCGTGATGATCAGCATCCGATGAATATGTATGCCACCTAGTATGAA
CTGAAAGAGGACAAAAGCTATAACGTGACCAGCGTTATTAGCAGCCACAAAAAATGCGAATATACCATTG
CAACCTTTGTTCCGGGTAGCCAGCCTGGTGAATTTACCCTGGGTAACATTAAAAGCTATGGCGATAAAAC
CAGCTATCTGGTTCGTGTTGTTAGCACCGATTATAACCAGTATGCCGTGGTTTTTTTCAAACTGGCCGAA
GATAATGCCGAATTTTTTGCCATTACCATTTACGGTCGTACCAAAGAACTGGCAAGCGAGCTGAAAGAAA
ACTTTATTCGTTTTAGCAAAAGCCTGGGTCTGCCGGAAAATCATATTGTGTTTCCGGTTCCGATTGATCA
GTGTATTGATGGTGGTAGCGGTAGCGGTTCACATCATCATCACCATCATTAACTCGAGTAAGATCCGGCT
GCTAACAAAGCCCGAAAGGAAGCTGAGTTGGCTGCTGCCACCGCTGAGCAATAACTAGCATAACCCCTTG
